Addgene plasmid #172998: pcDNA3.1_nV5-AMOTL1
Purpose: constitutive expression of V5-tagged AMOTL1
Depositing lab: Michael Wehr. Depositing organization: Klinikum der Ludwig Maximilians-Universitaet Muenchen. Publication: Comprehensive split TEV based protein-protein interaction screening reveals TAOK2 as a key modulator of Hippo signalling to limit growth. Ma X, Mandausch FJ, Wu Y, Sahoo VK, Ma W, Leoni G, Hostiuc M, Wintgens JP, Qiu J, Kannaiyan N, Rossner MJ, Wehr MC. Cell Signal. 2024 Jan;113:110917. doi: 10.1016/j.cellsig.2023.110917. Epub 2023 Oct 7. PubMed 37813295.
Backbone
  Vector backbone: pcDNA3.1
  Vector type: Mammalian Expression
Growth in bacteria
  Bacterial resistance: Ampicillin, 100 μg/mL
  Growth temperature: 37°C
  Growth strain: DH5alpha
  Copy number: High Copy
Gene/Insert
  Gene/Insert name: V5-AMOTL1
  Species: H. sapiens (human)
  Entrez Gene: AMOTL1 (a.k.a. JEAP)
  Tag / fusion protein: V5 (N terminal on insert)
  Cloning method: Gateway Cloning
Terms and licenses: Academic/Nonprofit Terms; Industry Terms: Not Available to Industry
How to cite: pcDNA3.1_nV5-AMOTL1 was a gift from Michael Wehr (Addgene plasmid # 172998 ; http://n2t.net/addgene:172998 ; RRID:Addgene_172998)
