[The description below was written by a language model from this plasmid's Addgene catalogue record and pLannotate feature annotations shown in this document.]
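Description:
pcDNA3.1_nV5-AMOTL1 is a mammalian expression plasmid of about 8.4 kb, built on the pcDNA3.1 backbone, for constitutive production of human AMOTL1 (angiomotin-like 1, also known as JEAP) carrying an N-terminal V5 epitope tag. In bacteria it is maintained at high copy through a ColE1/pUC-type origin and selected with ampicillin via the β-lactamase gene and its native promoter. An f1 phage origin is also present, along with small lac promoter/operator and bom remnants that are backbone carry-over. For selection in mammalian cells, the backbone supplies a neomycin phosphotransferase cassette driven by the SV40 enhancer/early promoter and terminated by an SV40 polyadenylation signal, which would allow G418 selection of stable transfectants.

The expression cassette is driven by the human cytomegalovirus immediate-early enhancer and promoter. A T7 promoter follows, which can serve for in vitro transcription or as a sequencing priming site. The open reading frame begins with the V5 tag, immediately followed by a TEV protease recognition site, and then reads through an attB1 site into the AMOTL1 coding sequence. An attB2 site lies downstream of the insert, and the transcript is terminated by the bovine growth hormone polyadenylation signal. The flanking attB sites reflect the Gateway recombination used to move the AMOTL1 ORF into a V5-TEV destination version of the vector. The short annotated hits to an HIV-1 LTR, a second SV40 promoter piece and ble are fragments and probably not functional elements.

The tag permits detection or immunoprecipitation of AMOTL1 with anti-V5 reagents. The associated publication concerns split-TEV-based protein–protein interaction screening of Hippo signalling, so the plasmid was presumably used to express tagged AMOTL1 in that work.
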