Features (pLannotate 1.2.2; 24 found; start..end, strand, type, name):
     28..80      -  misc_feature   bom (fragment): basis of mobility region from pBR322
    235..614     +  enhancer       CMV enhancer: human cytomegalovirus immediate early enhancer
    615..818     +  promoter       CMV promoter: human cytomegalovirus (CMV) immediate early promoter
    814..847     +  LTR            5' LTR (truncated) (fragment): truncated 5' long terminal repeat (LTR) from HIV-1
    863..881     +  promoter       T7 promoter: promoter for bacteriophage T7 RNA polymerase
    914..955     +  CDS            V5 tag: epitope tag from simian virus 5
    956..976     +  CDS            TEV site: tobacco etch virus (TEV) protease recognition and cleavage site
   1007..1031    +  protein_bind   attB1: mutant version of attB; recombination site for the Gateway® BP reaction BP Clonase™
   1037..3904    +  CDS            AMOTL1: AMOL1_HUMAN - Experimental evidence at protein level: Swiss-Prot protein existence level 1. Inhibits the Wnt/beta-catenin signaling pathway, probably by recruiting CTNNB1 to recycling endosomes and hence preventing its translocation to the nucleus. From Homo sapiens (Human).
   3909..3933    -  protein_bind   attB2: mutant version of attB; recombination site for the Gateway® BP reaction BP Clonase™
   3958..4182    +  polyA_signal   bGH poly(A) signal: bovine growth hormone polyadenylation signal
   4186..4207    +  promoter       SV40 promoter (fragment): SV40 enhancer and early promoter
   4228..4656    +  rep_origin     f1 ori (sequence partly withheld): f1 bacteriophage origin of replication; arrow indicates direction of (+) strand synthesis
   4670..4999    +  promoter       SV40 promoter: SV40 enhancer and early promoter
   5066..5857    +  CDS            neo: KKA2_KLEPN - Also known as kan, nptII. Experimental evidence at protein level: Swiss-Prot protein existence level 1. Resistance to kanamycin, neomycin, paromomycin, ribostamycin, butirosin and gentamicin B. From Klebsiella pneumoniae.
   5881..6039    +  CDS            ble (fragment): BLE_KLEPN - Experimental evidence at protein level: Swiss-Prot protein existence level 1. Binding protein with a strong affinity to the bleomycin family of antibiotics. Binds to CL990; an antimitotic-antibiotic compound. From Klebsiella pneumoniae.
   6034..6155    +  polyA_signal   SV40 poly(A) signal: SV40 polyadenylation signal
   6228..6244    -  protein_bind   lac operator: The lac repressor binds to the lac operator to inhibit transcription in E. coli. This inhibition can be relieved by adding lactose or isopropyl-β-D-thiogalactopyranoside (IPTG). lac repressor encoded by lacI
   6252..6282    -  promoter       lac promoter: promoter for the E. coli lac operon
   6297..6318    -  protein_bind   CAP binding site: CAP binding activates transcription in the presence of cAMP. E. coli catabolite activator protein
   6331..6423    -  CDS            lacI (fragment): lac repressor; lacI; The lac repressor binds to the lac operator to inhibit transcription in E. coli. This inhibition can be relieved by adding lactose or isopropyl-β-D-thiogalactopyranoside (IPTG).
   6606..7194    -  rep_origin     ori: high-copy-number ColE1/pMB1/pBR322/pUC origin of replication
   7365..8225    -  CDS            AmpR: β-lactamase; bla; confers resistance to ampicillin, carbenicillin, and related antibiotics
   8226..8330    -  promoter       AmpR promoter: bla
>Addgene plasmid #172998 | pcDNA3.1_nV5-AMOTL1 | addgene full sequence | sequence record 340451 | Addgene NGS Result
GACGGATCGGGAGATCTCCCGATCCCCTATGGTGCACTCTCAGTACAATCTGCTCTGATGCCGCATAGTT
AAGCCAGTATCTGCTCCCTGCTTGTGTGTTGGAGGTCGCTGAGTAGTGCGCGAGCAAAATTTAAGCTACA
ACAAGGCAAGGCTTGACCGACAATTGCATGAAGAATCTGCTTAGGGTTAGGCGTTTTGCGCTGCTTCGCG
ATGTACGGGCCAGATATACGCGTTGACATTGATTATTGACTAGTTATTAATAGTAATCAATTACGGGGTC
ATTAGTTCATAGCCCATATATGGAGTTCCGCGTTACATAACTTACGGTAAATGGCCCGCCTGGCTGACCG
CCCAACGACCCCCGCCCATTGACGTCAATAATGACGTATGTTCCCATAGTAACGCCAATAGGGACTTTCC
ATTGACGTCAATGGGTGGAGTATTTACGGTAAACTGCCCACTTGGCAGTACATCAAGTGTATCATATGCC
AAGTACGCCCCCTATTGACGTCAATGACGGTAAATGGCCCGCCTGGCATTATGCCCAGTACATGACCTTA
TGGGACTTTCCTACTTGGCAGTACATCTACGTATTAGTCATCGCTATTACCATGGTGATGCGGTTTTGGC
AGTACATCAATGGGCGTGGATAGCGGTTTGACTCACGGGGATTTCCAAGTCTCCACCCCATTGACGTCAA
TGGGAGTTTGTTTTGGCACCAAAATCAACGGGACTTTCCAAAATGTCGTAACAACTCCGCCCCATTGACG
CAAATGGGCGGTAGGCGTGTACGGTGGGAGGTCTATATAAGCAGAGCTCTCTGGCTAACTAGAGAACCCA
CTGCTTACTGGCTTATCGAAATTAATACGACTCACTATAGGGAGACCCAAGCTGGCTAGTTAAGCTTACC
ATGGGTAAGCCTATCCCTAACCCTCTCCTCGGTCTCGATTCTACGGAAAACCTGTATTTTCAGGGCCCGG
ATCCGTCGACGAATTCTGCAGATATCACAAGTTTGTACAAAAAAGCAGGCTCCACCATGTGGAGGGCAAA
GTTGCGCCGGGGAACTTGTGAGCCTGCGGTGAAAGGGTCCCCTTCTGCTTGTTATAGCCCCAGTAGTCCT
GTCCAGGTTCTAGAAGACTCCACCTACTTTTCCCCAGACTTTCAGCTCTATTCTGGGAGGCATGAAACAT
CTGCTTTGACGGTGGAGGCAACCAGTAGCATCAGGGAAAAAGTTGTTGAAGATCCTCTTTGTAACTTCCA
CTCCCCAAACTTCCTGAGGATCTCAGAGGTGGAAATGAGAGGTTCCGAGGATGCGGCAGCTGGAACAGTA
TTGCAGCGGCTGATCCAGGAACAACTGCGGTATGGCACCCCAACCGAGAACATGAACTTGCTGGCCATTC
AGCACCAGGCCACAGGGAGTGCAGGACCAGCCCATCCTACAAACAACTTTTCTTCCACGGAAAACCTCAC
TCAAGAAGACCCACAAATGGTCTACCAGTCAGCACGCCAAGAACCGCAGGGTCAAGAACACCAGGTGGAC
AATACGGTGATGGAGAAACAGGTCCGGTCCACGCAGCCTCAGCAGAACAACGAGGAACTGCCCACTTACG
AGGAGGCCAAAGCACAGTCGCAGTTCTTCAGGGGGCAGCAGCAGCAGCAACAGCAGCAGGGGGCGGTGGG
CCATGGTTACTACATGGCAGGGGGCACCAGTCAGAAGTCCCGAACTGAGGGGAGGCCCACTGTGAACCGT
GCCAACAGTGGACAGGCGCATAAGGACGAGGCGCTGAAGGAACTGAAGCAGGGCCACGTCCGCTCGCTCA
GCGAGAGAATCATGCAGCTGTCCCTGGAGAGGAATGGGGCCAAGCAACACCTTCCCGGCTCGGGGAATGG
AAAGGGCTTCAAAGTAGGAGGGGGGCCCTCCCCTGCCCAGCCTGCAGGTAAAGTGCTGGACCCTCGGGGT
CCTCCACCTGAGTACCCCTTCAAGACCAAGCAAATGATGTCCCCAGTCAGCAAGACCCAGGAGCACGGAC
TTTTTTATGGTGACCAGCACCCCGGGATGCTCCACGAGATGGTCAAGCCCTACCCTGCTCCTCAGCCTGT
GAGAACAGATGTGGCCGTCCTGCGGTACCAGCCACCCCCTGAGTATGGGGTAACGAGCCGCCCATGCCAA
CTTCCGTTCCCATCAACCATGCAGCAGCACAGCCCCATGTCCTCCCAGACCTCTTCCGCCAGCGGGCCAC
TGCACTCTGTCTCCCTGCCGCTTCCACTCCCGATGGCCCTGGGTGCTCCACAGCCCCCGCCTGCCGCCTC
CCCCAGCCAGCAGCTTGGTCCAGATGCCTTTGCGATTGTGGAGCGAGCCCAGCAAATGGTGGAGATATTA
ACAGAGGAGAACCGGGTGCTTCACCAGGAACTTCAGGGTTACTACGACAATGCCGACAAGCTCCACAAGT
TTGAAAAAGAACTTCAGAGAATTTCGGAAGCCTATGAAAGTCTGGTCAAGTCTACCACCAAGCGAGAATC
GCTGGACAAGGCCATGAGAAACAAATTGGAAGGCGAGATTAGAAGACTTCATGATTTCAACAGAGACCTC
CGAGATCGACTAGAGACTGCTAACAGGCAACTATCCAGCAGGGAATACGAAGGGCATGAAGACAAAGCTG
CAGAGGGGCATTATGCTTCCCAGAACAAAGAATTCTTGAAGGAAAAGGAGAAATTAGAAATGGAGTTAGC
AGCAGTGCGGACTGCAAGTGAGGACCATCGGAGACACATCGAGATCCTGGACCAGGCTTTGAGCAACGCC
CAGGCCAGGGTCATCAAGCTGGAAGAGGAGTTACGAGAGAAGCAAGCATATGTTGAGAAAGTTGAGAAGC
TGCAGCAGGCCCTGACCCAGCTGCAGTCTGCATGTGAGAAGCGAGAACAGATGGAGCGGAGACTGCGGAC
TTGGCTGGAGAGAGAGCTGGATGCACTGAGAACCCAGCAGAAACATGGAAATGGCCAGCCAGCCAACATG
CCGGAATACAATGCCCCAGCCCTCCTGGAACTTGTGCGGGAGAAGGAGGAGCGGATCCTGGCCCTGGAGG
CCGACATGACAAAGTGGGAGCAGAAGTACCTGGAGGAGAGCACCATCCGACACTTTGCCATGAATGCCGC
AGCCACTGCAGCAGCTGAGAGGGACACCACGATCATCAACCACTCACGGAATGGCAGCTACGGAGAGAGC
TCGCTGGAGGCCCACATCTGGCAAGAGGAGGAGGAGGTGGTGCAGGCCAACAGAAGGTGTCAGGACATGG
AATACACTATTAAAAATCTCCATGCCAAAATCATAGAGAAAGATGCTATGATTAAGGTCCTGCAGCAGCG
ATCTCGTAAAGATGCCGGGAAGACAGACTCCTCCAGCCTACGTCCTGCCCGCTCCGTTCCATCCATAGCA
GCAGCTACTGGGACACACTCTCGCCAGACCTCTCTTACCAGCAGCCAGCTGGCTGAGGAAAAGAAGGAAG
AGAAGACCTGGAAGGGGAGCATAGGATTGCTGCTGGGGAAGGAGCACCATGAGCATGCCTCTGCCCCACT
GCTGCCACCCCCACCCACCTCAGCACTGTCCTCCATAGCCTCCACTACGGCAGCCAGCAGTGCCCACGCC
AAGACAGGCAGCAAGGACAGCAGCACACAGACTGACAAGAGTGCCGAGCTCTTCTGGCCCAGCATGGCCT
CCCTTCCCAGCCGCGGCCGGCTGAGCACGACCCCTGCTCACAGCCCCGTCCTGAAACACCCAGCGGCCAA
AGGGACCGCAGAGAAACTGGAGAACTCTCCTGGCCATGGGAAGTCGCCTGACCACAGAGGCCGGGTCAGC
AGCTTGCTGCACAAGCCCGAGTTCCCTGATGGAGAGATGATGGAAGTCCTCATCTAAGACCCAGCTTTCT
TGTACAAAGTGGTGATAAACCCGCTGATCAGCCTCGACTGTGCCTTCTAGTTGCCAGCCATCTGTTGTTT
GCCCCTCCCCCGTGCCTTCCTTGACCCTGGAAGGTGCCACTCCCACTGTCCTTTCCTAATAAAATGAGGA
AATTGCATCGCATTGTCTGAGTAGGTGTCATTCTATTCTGGGGGGTGGGGTGGGGCAGGACAGCAAGGGG
GAGGATTGGGAAGACAATAGCAGGCATGCTGGGGATGCGGTGGGCTCTATGGCTTCTGAGGCGGAAAGAA
CCAGCTGGGGCTCTAGGGGGTATCCCC
[124 nt withheld, positions 4228-4351]
C
[91 nt withheld, positions 4353-4443]
A
[49 nt withheld, positions 4445-4493]
CCTTTGACGTTGGAGTCCACGTTCTTT
[37 nt withheld, positions 4521-4557]
ACCCTATCTCGGTCTATTCTTTTGATTTATAAGGGATTTTGCCGATTTCGGCCTATTGGTTAAAAAATGA
GCTGATTTAACAAAAATTTAACGCGAATTAATTCTGTGGAATGTGTGTCAGTTAGGGTGTGGAAAGTCCC
CAGGCTCCCCAGCAGGCAGAAGTATGCAAAGCATGCATCTCAATTAGTCAGCAACCAGGTGTGGAAAGTC
CCCAGGCTCCCCAGCAGGCAGAAGTATGCAAAGCATGCATCTCAATTAGTCAGCAACCATAGTCCCGCCC
CTAACTCCGCCCATCCCGCCCCTAACTCCGCCCAGTTCCGCCCATTCTCCGCCCCATGGCTGACTAATTT
TTTTTATTTATGCAGAGGCCGAGGCCGCCTCTGCCTCTGAGCTATTCCAGAAGTAGTGAGGAGGCTTTTT
TGGAGGCCTAGGCTTTTGCAAAAAGCTCCCGGGAGCTTGTATATCCATTTTCGGATCTGATCAAGAGACA
GGATGAGGATCGTTTCGCATGATTGAACAAGATGGATTGCACGCAGGTTCTCCGGCCGCTTGGGTGGAGA
GGCTATTCGGCTATGACTGGGCACAACAGACAATCGGCTGCTCTGATGCCGCCGTGTTCCGGCTGTCAGC
GCAGGGGCGCCCGGTTCTTTTTGTCAAGACCGACCTGTCCGGTGCCCTGAATGAACTGCAGGACGAGGCA
GCGCGGCTATCGTGGCTGGCCACGACGGGCGTTCCTTGCGCAGCTGTGCTCGACGTTGTCACTGAAGCGG
GAAGGGACTGGCTGCTATTGGGCGAAGTGCCGGGGCAGGATCTCCTGTCATCTCACCTTGCTCCTGCCGA
GAAAGTATCCATCATGGCTGATGCAATGCGGCGGCTGCATACGCTTGATCCGGCTACCTGCCCATTCGAC
CACCAAGCGAAACATCGCATCGAGCGAGCACGTACTCGGATGGAAGCCGGTCTTGTCGATCAGGATGATC
TGGACGAAGAGCATCAGGGGCTCGCGCCAGCCGAACTGTTCGCCAGGCTCAAGGCGCGCATGCCCGACGG
CGAGGATCTCGTCGTGACCCATGGCGATGCCTGCTTGCCGAATATCATGGTGGAAAATGGCCGCTTTTCT
GGATTCATCGACTGTGGCCGGCTGGGTGTGGCGGACCGCTATCAGGACATAGCGTTGGCTACCCGTGATA
TTGCTGAAGAGCTTGGCGGCGAATGGGCTGACCGCTTCCTCGTGCTTTACGGTATCGCCGCTCCCGATTC
GCAGCGCATCGCCTTCTATCGCCTTCTTGACGAGTTCTTCTGAGCGGGACTCTGGGGTTCGAAATGACCG
ACCAAGCGACGCCCAACCTGCCATCACGAGATTTCGATTCCACCGCCGCCTTCTATGAAAGGTTGGGCTT
CGGAATCGTTTTCCGGGACGCCGGCTGGATGATCCTCCAGCGCGGGGATCTCATGCTGGAGTTCTTCGCC
CACCCCAACTTGTTTATTGCAGCTTATAATGGTTACAAATAAAGCAATAGCATCACAAATTTCACAAATA
AAGCATTTTTTTCACTGCATTCTAGTTGTGGTTTGTCCAAACTCATCAATGTATCTTATCATGTCTGTAT
ACCGTCGACCTCTAGCTAGAGCTTGGCGTAATCATGGTCATAGCTGTTTCCTGTGTGAAATTGTTATCCG
CTCACAATTCCACACAACATACGAGCCGGAAGCATAAAGTGTAAAGCCTGGGGTGCCTAATGAGTGAGCT
AACTCACATTAATTGCGTTGCGCTCACTGCCCGCTTTCCAGTCGGGAAACCTGTCGTGCCAGCTGCATTA
ATGAATCGGCCAACGCGCGGGGAGAGGCGGTTTGCGTATTGGGCGCTCTTCCGCTTCCTCGCTCACTGAC
TCGCTGCGCTCGGTCGTTCGGCTGCGGCGAGCGGTATCAGCTCACTCAAAGGCGGTAATACGGTTATCCA
CAGAATCAGGGGATAACGCAGGAAAGAACATGTGAGCAAAAGGCCAGCAAAAGGCCAGGAACCGTAAAAA
GGCCGCGTTGCTGGCGTTTTTCCATAGGCTCCGCCCCCCTGACGAGCATCACAAAAATCGACGCTCAAGT
CAGAGGTGGCGAAACCCGACAGGACTATAAAGATACCAGGCGTTTCCCCCTGGAAGCTCCCTCGTGCGCT
CTCCTGTTCCGACCCTGCCGCTTACCGGATACCTGTCCGCCTTTCTCCCTTCGGGAAGCGTGGCGCTTTC
TCATAGCTCACGCTGTAGGTATCTCAGTTCGGTGTAGGTCGTTCGCTCCAAGCTGGGCTGTGTGCACGAA
CCCCCCGTTCAGCCCGACCGCTGCGCCTTATCCGGTAACTATCGTCTTGAGTCCAACCCGGTAAGACACG
ACTTATCGCCACTGGCAGCAGCCACTGGTAACAGGATTAGCAGAGCGAGGTATGTAGGCGGTGCTACAGA
GTTCTTGAAGTGGTGGCCTAACTACGGCTACACTAGAAGAACAGTATTTGGTATCTGCGCTCTGCTGAAG
CCAGTTACCTTCGGAAAAAGAGTTGGTAGCTCTTGATCCGGCAAACAAACCACCGCTGGTAGCGGTGGTT
TTTTTGTTTGCAAGCAGCAGATTACGCGCAGAAAAAAAGGATCTCAAGAAGATCCTTTGATCTTTTCTAC
GGGGTCTGACGCTCAGTGGAACGAAAACTCACGTTAAGGGATTTTGGTCATGAGATTATCAAAAAGGATC
TTCACCTAGATCCTTTTAAATTAAAAATGAAGTTTTAAATCAATCTAAAGTATATATGAGTAAACTTGGT
CTGACAGTTACCAATGCTTAATCAGTGAGGCACCTATCTCAGCGATCTGTCTATTTCGTTCATCCATAGT
TGCCTGACTCCCCGTCGTGTAGATAACTACGATACGGGAGGGCTTACCATCTGGCCCCAGTGCTGCAATG
ATACCGCGAGACCCACGCTCACCGGCTCCAGATTTATCAGCAATAAACCAGCCAGCCGGAAGGGCCGAGC
GCAGAAGTGGTCCTGCAACTTTATCCGCCTCCATCCAGTCTATTAATTGTTGCCGGGAAGCTAGAGTAAG
TAGTTCGCCAGTTAATAGTTTGCGCAACGTTGTTGCCATTGCTACAGGCATCGTGGTGTCACGCTCGTCG
TTTGGTATGGCTTCATTCAGCTCCGGTTCCCAACGATCAAGGCGAGTTACATGATCCCCCATGTTGTGCA
AAAAAGCGGTTAGCTCCTTCGGTCCTCCGATCGTTGTCAGAAGTAAGTTGGCCGCAGTGTTATCACTCAT
GGTTATGGCAGCACTGCATAATTCTCTTACTGTCATGCCATCCGTAAGATGCTTTTCTGTGACTGGTGAG
TACTCAACCAAGTCATTCTGAGAATAGTGTATGCGGCGACCGAGTTGCTCTTGCCCGGCGTCAATACGGG
ATAATACCGCGCCACATAGCAGAACTTTAAAAGTGCTCATCATTGGAAAACGTTCTTCGGGGCGAAAACT
CTCAAGGATCTTACCGCTGTTGAGATCCAGTTCGATGTAACCCACTCGTGCACCCAACTGATCTTCAGCA
TCTTTTACTTTCACCAGCGTTTCTGGGTGAGCAAAAACAGGAAGGCAAAATGCCGCAAAAAAGGGAATAA
GGGCGACACGGAAATGTTGAATACTCATACTCTTCCTTTTTCAATATTATTGAAGCATTTATCAGGGTTA
TTGTCTCATGAGCGGATACATATTTGAATGTATTTAGAAAAATAAACAAATAGGGGTTCCGCGCACATTT
CCCCGAAAAGTGCCACCTGACGTC
